>Addgene plasmid #181955 | pC0091 | addgene full sequence | sequence record 354480 | Addgene NGS Result
GAATAGTGTATGCGGCGACCGAGTTGCTCTTGCCCGGCGTCAATACGGGATAATACCGCGCCACATAGCA
GAACTTTAAAAGTGCTCATCATTGGAAAACGTTCTTCGGGGCGAAAACTCTCAAGGATCTTACCGCTGTT
GAGATCCAGTTCGATGTAACCCACTCGTGCACCCAACTGATCTTCAGCATCTTTTACTTTCACCAGCGTT
TCTGGGTGAGCAAAAACAGGAAGGCAAAATGCCGCAAAAAAGGGAATAAGGGCGACACGGAAATGTTGAA
TACTCATACTCTTCCTTTTTCAATATTATTGAAGCATTTATCAGGGTTATTGTCTCATGAGCGGATACAT
ATTTGAATGTATTTAGAAAAATAAACAAATAGGGGTTCCGCGCACATTTCCCCGAAAAGTGCCACCTG
[124 nt withheld, positions 419-542]
C
[91 nt withheld, positions 544-634]
A
[49 nt withheld, positions 636-684]
CCTTTGACGTTGGAGTCCACGTTCTTT
[37 nt withheld, positions 712-748]
ACCCTATCTCGGTCTATTCTTTTGATTTATAAGGGATTTTGCCGATTTCGGCCTATTGGTTAAAAAATGA
GCTGATTTAACAAAAATTTAACGCGAATTTTAACAAAATATTAACGCTTACAATTTGCCATTCGCCATTC
AGGCTGCGCAACTGTTGGGAAGGGCGATCGGTGCGGGCCTCTTCGCTATTACGCCAGCCCAAGCTACCAT
GATAAGTAAGTAATATTAAGGTACGGGAGGTACTTGGAGCGGCCGCAGCTATGACCATGATTACGCCACA
CACAAAAAACCAACACACAGATGTAATGAAAATAAAGATATTTTATTTTATTTGCATTCATCTGGTACTT
CTAGGGTGTCTCCATGCTTTATGTAGCATTCTTTCTTGAACTCCCATGCGTGGTCACAGAAACCCTGTTG
TCCCCTCAGGCAATACTCGTACATGCATCGTTCGACACGGTCAGGCTTGTGGCACACGTTACATTTCTGA
TCAAGATCACTTTGACCGGCGAAGAGACTATTGCAGAGTCGTTCAGCTTCAGGTTTCTGTTCTTCGGTGC
ATCCCGGTGGGTTGGGGGTCAGATCACAGGCTCCTTCAGCATCAAAAGAATCATCACTGAAATCCTGGTT
GTAGTTACCGCAAATACCGCAAGTCTTACCATCGAATGGATCTCTAATATGTACGACGAGCAGTTGCTTG
AAGTTGAACTTGACCACCAGAGCTTCAGGTAGGATGGCTGTAGTCAGTATGTCACCATCTTGCCAGTAGA
TGGAAGTGTTCTGAGAGCTGTACGGGACGGACACGGCTTCTCCTCCAACCAGAATCTGTTTTCCATCAAC
AATGAGTTCTACTACAGTCGATTGTTTCCTGATTCGTACTTTCTCTACTTCAGTGTAAGAGTCAACATTC
CTGTGTGAAACCTTCACATCCCAAGTGTTCCAGAAACAGTCGGCGGCCATAAGAATCTCCTTGCAGGGAC
CCTGGAATTGGTATCTTGCTTTGTCAAATGTATCGTAGAAAGTATGTCCAGACAAAACGCAGGTTCCTCT
AGTTTCGGGAGCAGCGCACGTCTCCCTGTAGTCAAGCAGCACGTGTGAGGCTCGCTCGTCTCCACCCATA
CAGCGGGCGAAGGCGCAGGAGATGGTGTAGTAGTAGAAGTTGATGGGGTTGCGGCAGCTGTCCTTGTACG
GCTCCAGAAGACCTTTGCAGTATGCAACGTCATCAGGATTTCCATAGAGTGGACAACCGTCAAACTCCTG
GTTGATCTTAGGCTGAATAGCGAGTTGTTCTGGATCTGAAGTGAAGTCTGTATCTTCCATCATTTTAAGA
TCTCCACAGAGGCCAGAGATCATTCCTTTGTTTGCTGTGTCTGGGGCGATTCTTACAGATCTTCCTCCGA
GGATGTCGATCACGATCAGTTTGAAGAACTCAATGACGGTGATGTTGAAGCCTGGCATCTCAACAACAGC
GATGGTGACCTCGCCGATGGTGTACGGGTTGGCGATGATAGGGTCAGCTCCACCGTTTACAGTGATGGGA
TTCTCAGTAGCTTGAGCGATGTCAATGATGTCTCCAGCCACTTCCAGTCTTGTCTTGGTCAGCACAGCCC
CCTTGGTTCCATCCAGGTTCTCCAGGGTGATGGACACCTTCCAGTCGCCGCCCTTGGTTCCTTGACCCAA
CACGTATGTACCAGGTTCCTGGAACTGGAATCTCTTTCCATAGAATGTTCTAAACCATCCTGCGGCCTCT
ACTCTGCATTCAATTACATACTGACACATTCGACAACATGTTTTTCCTGGTTTATTTTCACACAGTCCAT
CTGATAGTATGTCTCTCGTGCAGGTGCCACAGCTGCTATCAATACATTCTCCTTCTTTAGCTTCACAGGA
AGTTGGAACTGTGTTTGGTGGATCAGGTTCGTAAGGACAGTCCTGGCAATGAACAGTGGCGCAGTAGACT
AATGCAACGGCAAGAATTAAGGTCTTCATGGTGGCGGTACCAAGCTTGGGTCTCCCTATAGTGAGTCGTA
TTAATTTCGATAAGCCAGTAAGCAGTGGGTTCTCTAGTTAGCCAGAGAGCTCTGCTTATATAGACCTCCC
ACCGTACACGCCTACCGCCCATTTGCGTCAATGGGGCGGAGTTGTTACGACATTTTGGAAAGTCCCGTTG
ATTTTGGTGCCAAAACAAACTCCCATTGACGTCAATGGGGTGGAGACTTGGAAATCCCCGTGAGTCAAAC
CGCTATCCACGCCCATTGATGTACTGCCAAAACCGCATCACCATGGTAATAGCGATGACTAATACGTAGA
TGTACTGCCAAGTAGGAAAGTCCCATAAGGTCATGTACTGGGCATAATGCCAGGCGGGCCATTTACCGTC
ATTGACGTCAATAGGGGGCGTACTTGGCATATGATACACTTGATGTACTGCCAAGTGGGCAGTTTACCGT
AAATACTCCACCCATTGACGTCAATGGAAAGTCCCTATTGGCGTTACTATGGGAACATACGTCATTATTG
ACGTCAATGGGCGGGGGTCGTTGGGCGGTCAGCCAGGCGGGCCATTTACCGTAAGTTATGTAACGCGGAA
CTCCATATATGGGCTATGAACTAATGACCCCGTAATTGATTACTATTAATAACTAGTCAATAATCAATGT
CAACGCGTATATCTGGCCCGTACATCGAATAAAATATCTTTATTTTCATTACATCTGTGTGTTGGTTTTT
TGTGTGAATCGATAGTACTAACATACGCTCTCCATCAAAACAAAACGAAACAAAACAAACTAGCAAAATA
GGCTGTCCCCAGTGCAAGTGCAGGTGCCAGAACATTTCTCTATCGATAGGTACCTTACGCGAGGCCAAAG
GGGGTAAGGCCAAAGGGGGTAAGGCCAAAGGGGGTAAGGCCAAAGGCGCGAGGCCAAAGGGGGTAAGGCC
AAAGGGGGTAAGGCCAAAGGGGGTAAGGCCAAAGGCCCGGGCTCGAGATCTAGACTCTAGAGGGTATATA
ATGGAAGCTCGAATTCCAGCTTGGCATTCCGGTACTGTTGGTAAAAAGCTTGGCATTCCGGTACTGTTGG
TAAAGCCACCATGGGAGTCAAAGTTCTGTTTGCCCTGATCTGCATCGCTGTGGCCGAGGCCAAGCCCACC
GAGAACAACGAAGACTTCAACATCGTGGCCGTGGCCAGCAACTTCGCGACCACGGATCTCGATGCTGACC
GCGGGAAGTTGCCCGGCAAGAAGCTGCCGCTGGAGGTGCTCAAAGAGATGGAAGCCAATGCCCGGAAAGC
TGGCTGCACCAGGGGCTGTCTGATCTGCCTGTCCCACATCAAGTGCACGCCCAAGATGAAGAAGTTCATC
CCAGGACGCTGCCACACCTACGAAGGCGACAAAGAGTCCGCACAGGGCGGCATAGGCGAGGCGATCGTCG
ACATTCCTGAGATTCCTGGGTTCAAGGACTTGGAGCCCATGGAGCAGTTCATCGCACAGGTCGATCTGTG
TGTGGACTGCACAACTGGCTGCCTCAAAGGGCTTGCCAACGTGCAGTGTTCTGACCTGCTCAAGAAGTGG
CTGCCGCAACGCTGTGCGACCTTTGCCAGCAAGATCCAGGGCCAGGTGGACAAGATCAAGGGGGCCGGTG
GTGACTAATTCTAGAGTCGGGGCGGCCGGCCGCTTCGAGCAGACATGATAAGATACATTGATGAGTTTGG
ACAAACCACAACTAGAATGCAGTGAAAAAAATGCTTTATTTGTGAAATTTGTGATGCTATTGCTTTATTT
GTAACCATTATAAGCTGCAATAAACAAGTTAACAACAACAATTGCATTCATTTTATGTTTCAGGTTCAGG
GGGAGGTGTGGGAGGTTTTTTAAAGCAAGTAAAACCTCTACAAATGTGGTAAAATCGATAAGGATCCGTC
GACCGATGCCCTTGAGAGCCTTCAACCCAGTCAGCTCCTTCCGGTGGGCGCGGGGCATGACTATCGTCGC
CGCACTTATGACTGTCTTCTTTATCATGCAACTCGTAGGACAGGTGCCGGCAGCGCTCTTCCGCTTCCTC
GCTCACTGACTCGCTGCGCTCGGTCGTTCGGCTGCGGCGAGCGGTATCAGCTCACTCAAAGGCGGTAATA
CGGTTATCCACAGAATCAGGGGATAACGCAGGAAAGAACATGTGAGCAAAAGGCCAGCAAAAGGCCAGGA
ACCGTAAAAAGGCCGCGTTGCTGGCGTTTTTCCATAGGCTCCGCCCCCCTGACGAGCATCACAAAAATCG
ACGCTCAAGTCAGAGGTGGCGAAACCCGACAGGACTATAAAGATACCAGGCGTTTCCCCCTGGAAGCTCC
CTCGTGCGCTCTCCTGTTCCGACCCTGCCGCTTACCGGATACCTGTCCGCCTTTCTCCCTTCGGGAAGCG
TGGCGCTTTCTCATAGCTCACGCTGTAGGTATCTCAGTTCGGTGTAGGTCGTTCGCTCCAAGCTGGGCTG
TGTGCACGAACCCCCCGTTCAGCCCGACCGCTGCGCCTTATCCGGTAACTATCGTCTTGAGTCCAACCCG
GTAAGACACGACTTATCGCCACTGGCAGCAGCCACTGGTAACAGGATTAGCAGAGCGAGGTATGTAGGCG
GTGCTACAGAGTTCTTGAAGTGGTGGCCTAACTACGGCTACACTAGAAGAACAGTATTTGGTATCTGCGC
TCTGCTGAAGCCAGTTACCTTCGGAAAAAGAGTTGGTAGCTCTTGATCCGGCAAACAAACCACCGCTGGT
AGCGGTGGTTTTTTTGTTTGCAAGCAGCAGATTACGCGCAGAAAAAAAGGATCTCAAGAAGATCCTTTGA
TCTTTTCTACGGGGTCTGACGCTCAGTGGAACGAAAACTCACGTTAAGGGATTTTGGTCATGAGATTATC
AAAAAGGATCTTCACCTAGATCCTTTTAAATTAAAAATGAAGTTTTAAATCAATCTAAAGTATATATGAG
TAAACTTGGTCTGACAGTTACCAATGCTTAATCAGTGAGGCACCTATCTCAGCGATCTGTCTATTTCGTT
CATCCATAGTTGCCTGACTCCCCGTCGTGTAGATAACTACGATACGGGAGGGCTTACCATCTGGCCCCAG
TGCTGCAATGATACCGCGAGACCCACGCTCACCGGCTCCAGATTTATCAGCAATAAACCAGCCAGCCGGA
AGGGCCGAGCGCAGAAGTGGTCCTGCAACTTTATCCGCCTCCATCCAGTCTATTAATTGTTGCCGGGAAG
CTAGAGTAAGTAGTTCGCCAGTTAATAGTTTGCGCAACGTTGTTGCCATTGCTACAGGCATCGTGGTGTC
ACGCTCGTCGTTTGGTATGGCTTCATTCAGCTCCGGTTCCCAACGATCAAGGCGAGTTACATGATCCCCC
ATGTTGTGCAAAAAAGCGGTTAGCTCCTTCGGTCCTCCGATCGTTGTCAGAAGTAAGTTGGCCGCAGTGT
TATCACTCATGGTTATGGCAGCACTGCATAATTCTCTTACTGTCATGCCATCCGTAAGATGCTTTTCTGT
GACTGGTGAGTACTCAACCAAGTCATTCTGA
Features (pLannotate 1.2.2; 18 found; start..end, strand, type, name):
    288..392     -  promoter       AmpR promoter: bla
    419..847     +  rep_origin     f1 ori (sequence partly withheld): f1 bacteriophage origin of replication; arrow indicates direction of (+) strand synthesis
    879..946     -  CDS            lacZα (fragment): LacZα fragment of β-galactosidase; lacZ fragment
   1027..1075    -  polyA_signal   poly(A) signal: synthetic polyadenylation signal
   1077..2737    -  CDS            CLuc (fragment): secreted Cypridina luciferase contains 30 codon substitutions for efficient translation in mammalian cells
   2763..2781    -  promoter       T7 promoter: promoter for bacteriophage T7 RNA polymerase
   2797..2830    -  LTR            5' LTR (truncated) (fragment): truncated 5' long terminal repeat (LTR) from HIV-1
   2826..3029    -  promoter       CMV promoter: human cytomegalovirus (CMV) immediate early promoter
   3030..3409    -  enhancer       CMV enhancer: human cytomegalovirus immediate early enhancer
   3436..3484    +  polyA_signal   poly(A) signal: synthetic polyadenylation signal
   3498..3589    +  misc_feature   pause site: RNA polymerase II transcriptional pause signal from the human α2 globin gene
   3746..3777    +  promoter       minP: minimal TATA-box promoter with low basal activity
   3839..4396    +  CDS            hGLuc: secreted Gaussia luciferase human codon-optimized
   4437..4558    -  polyA_signal   SV40 poly(A) signal: SV40 polyadenylation signal
   4581..4649    -  CDS            large T antigen (fragment): large T antigen from SV40 (simian virus 40)
   4665..4797    +  CDS            TcR (fragment): tetracycline efflux protein; tet; confers resistance to tetracycline
   4977..5565    -  rep_origin     ori: high-copy-number ColE1/pMB1/pBR322/pUC origin of replication
   5736..287     -  CDS            AmpR (across the origin): β-lactamase; bla; confers resistance to ampicillin, carbenicillin, and related antibiotics
