[The description below was written by a language model from this plasmid's Addgene catalogue record and pLannotate feature annotations shown in this document.]
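Description:
pC0091 is a mammalian expression plasmid that serves as the negative-control ("FOPFlash"-type) counterpart of a β-catenin/Wnt transcriptional reporter, built with a dual secreted-luciferase readout. It derives from the backbone pC0037, in which the EF1α promoter was replaced by Gibson cloning with a short synthetic array of mutated TCF/LEF binding sites placed next to a minimal promoter. The record is inconsistent on copy number, calling the element "Super 8x" in the purpose field and "7xFOP" as the insert name. The mutant-site element was taken in part from an earlier published FOPFlash reporter plasmid. In bacteria the plasmid is maintained at high copy through a ColE1/pUC-type origin and selected with ampicillin via the β-lactamase gene. An f1 origin is also present. Small lacZα, tetracycline-resistance, SV40 large T and HIV-1 LTR fragments appear to be non-functional cloning remnants.

The feature table shows two divergently oriented expression units. In one, a synthetic poly(A) signal and an RNA polymerase II pause site insulate against upstream read-through. These are followed by the region containing the mutant sites (not itself annotated), the low-basal-activity minP TATA-box promoter, human codon-optimized Gaussia luciferase, and an SV40 poly(A) signal. In the other, the CMV enhancer and promoter constitutively drive Cypridina luciferase, terminated by a synthetic poly(A) signal.

Because the TCF/LEF sites are mutated, Gluc output should not respond to β-catenin, so it reports background or non-specific transcription. Cluc provides an internal normalization control for transfection and expression. Both enzymes are secreted, allowing measurement from culture medium. The associated publication concerns programmable RNA base editing, which suggests the plasmid was a specificity control in assays of β-catenin activation.
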