Addgene plasmid #181955: pC0091
Purpose: Beta catenin reporter control M51 Super 8x (mutated TCF/LEF binding sites) FOPFlash with Gluc/Cluc
Depositing lab: Feng Zhang. Depositing organization: Broad Institute. Publication: A cytosine deaminase for programmable single-base RNA editing. Abudayyeh OO, Gootenberg JS, Franklin B, Koob J, Kellner MJ, Ladha A, Joung J, Kirchgatterer P, Cox DBT, Zhang F. Science. 2019 Jul 11. pii: science.aax7063. doi: 10.1126/science.aax7063. PubMed 31296651.
Backbone
  Vector backbone: pC0037
  Backbone size w/o insert (bp): 6957
  Total vector size (bp): 6309
  Modifications to backbone: Replaced EF1alpha promoter with 7xFOP/minimal promoter
  Vector type: Mammalian Expression
Growth in bacteria
  Bacterial resistance: Ampicillin, 100 μg/mL
  Growth temperature: 37°C
  Growth strain: NEB Stable
  Copy number: High Copy
Gene/Insert
  Gene/Insert name: 7xFOP (alt name: Mutant 7xTOP binding site)
  Species: Synthetic
  Insert size (bp): 149
  Cloning method: Gibson Cloning
  Sequencing primers: 5′ ctagcaaaataggctgtccc
Resource information
  A portion of this plasmid was derived from a plasmid made by: Addgene Plasmid #12457
Terms and licenses: Academic/Nonprofit Terms; Industry Terms: Not Available to Industry
Depositor comments: From: Veeman MT, Slusarski DC, Kaykas A, Louie SH, Moon RT. Zebrafish prickle, a modulator of noncanonical Wnt/Fz signaling, regulates gastrulation movements. Curr Biol. 2003 Apr 15;13(8):680-5. doi: 10.1016/s0960-9822(03)00240-9. PMID: 12699626.
How to cite: pC0091 was a gift from Feng Zhang (Addgene plasmid # 181955 ; http://n2t.net/addgene:181955 ; RRID:Addgene_181955)
